Addgene plasmid #126463: pEGFP-N1 hMOG-alpha1-EGFP
Purpose: Expression a human MOG (isoform alpha1) EGFP fusion protein in mammalian cells
Depositing lab: Markus Reindl. Depositing organization: Medical University of Innsbruck. Publication: Complement activating antibodies to myelin oligodendrocyte glycoprotein in neuromyelitis optica and related disorders. Mader S, Gredler V, Schanda K, Rostasy K, Dujmovic I, Pfaller K, Lutterotti A, Jarius S, Di Pauli F, Kuenz B, Ehling R, Hegen H, Deisenhammer F, Aboul-Enein F, Storch MK, Koson P, Drulovic J, Kristoferitsch W, Berger T, Reindl M. J Neuroinflammation. 2011 Dec 28;8:184. doi: 10.1186/1742-2094-8-184. PubMed 22204662.
Backbone
  Vector backbone: pEGFP-N1
  Backbone manufacturer: Clontech
  Total vector size (bp): 5465
  Vector type: Mammalian Expression
Growth in bacteria
  Bacterial resistance: Kanamycin, 50 μg/mL
  Growth temperature: 37°C
  Growth strain: DH5alpha
  Copy number: High Copy
Gene/Insert
  Gene/Insert name: Myelin oligodendrocyte glycoprotein (alt name: MOG alpha-1 isoform)
  Species: H. sapiens (human)
  Entrez Gene: MOG (a.k.a. BTN6, BTNL11, MOGIG2, NRCLP7)
  Promoter: CMV
  Tag / fusion protein: EGFP (C terminal on insert)
  Cloning method: Restriction Enzyme; 5′ cloning site XhoI (not destroyed); 3′ cloning site SalI (not destroyed)
  Sequencing primers: 5′ CMV forward
Terms and licenses: Academic/Nonprofit Terms; Industry Terms: Not Available to Industry
How to cite: pEGFP-N1 hMOG-alpha1-EGFP was a gift from Markus Reindl (Addgene plasmid # 126463 ; http://n2t.net/addgene:126463 ; RRID:Addgene_126463)
