[The description below was written by a language model from this plasmid's Addgene catalogue record and pLannotate feature annotations shown in this document.]
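Description:
pEGFP-N1 hMOG-alpha1-EGFP is a 5,465 bp mammalian expression plasmid built on the Clontech pEGFP-N1 backbone and designed to produce human myelin oligodendrocyte glycoprotein (MOG, alpha-1 isoform) fused at its C terminus to EGFP. The MOG coding sequence was inserted between the XhoI and SalI sites of the multiple cloning site, both of which remain intact. It therefore sits directly downstream of the human cytomegalovirus immediate early enhancer and promoter, and upstream of the mammalian codon-optimized EGFP open reading frame, separated from it by a short stretch of residual polylinker. Transcripts are terminated by the SV40 polyadenylation signal. Because MOG is a membrane glycoprotein, placing EGFP on the C-terminal end leaves the N-terminal portion of the protein unmodified while giving a fluorescent readout of which cells express the fusion.

In bacteria the plasmid is maintained at high copy through a ColE1/pUC-type origin and selected with kanamycin. The same Tn5 aminoglycoside phosphotransferase gene (NeoR/KanR) is driven by tandem promoters: a bacterial bla promoter for expression in E. coli, and the SV40 enhancer/early promoter for expression in mammalian cells, where it confers G418 resistance. This cassette ends with the HSV thymidine kinase polyadenylation signal. An f1 origin is also present, permitting single-stranded DNA production. The small large T antigen, ble and bGH poly(A) fragments in the annotation are short partial matches within backbone sequence rather than functional parts.

The stated purpose is expression of the MOG-EGFP fusion in mammalian cells. The associated publication concerns complement-activating antibodies to MOG in neuromyelitis optica and related disorders, which suggests transfected cells serve as an antigen source for studying such antibodies.
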