Features (pLannotate 1.2.2; 17 found; start..end, strand, type, name):
      1..304     +  enhancer       CMV enhancer: human cytomegalovirus immediate early enhancer
    305..508     +  promoter       CMV promoter: human cytomegalovirus (CMV) immediate early promoter
    531..558     +  misc_feature   MCS (fragment): multiple cloning site
    559..1299    +  CDS            MOG: MOG_HUMAN - Experimental evidence at protein level: Swiss-Prot protein existence level 1. (Microbial infection) Acts as a receptor for rubella virus. From Homo sapiens (Human).
   1300..1337    +  misc_feature   MCS (fragment): multiple cloning site
   1351..2070    +  CDS            EGFP: the original enhanced GFP (Yang et al., 1996) mammalian codon-optimized
   2087..2170    +  CDS            large T antigen (fragment): large T antigen from SV40 (simian virus 40)
   2193..2314    +  polyA_signal   SV40 poly(A) signal: SV40 polyadenylation signal
   2348..2776    -  rep_origin     f1 ori (sequence partly withheld): f1 bacteriophage origin of replication; arrow indicates direction of (+) strand synthesis
   2803..2907    +  promoter       AmpR promoter: bla
   2909..3266    +  promoter       SV40 promoter: SV40 enhancer and early promoter
   3301..4095    +  CDS            NeoR/KanR: aminoglycoside phosphotransferase from Tn5; aph(3')-II (or nptII); confers resistance to neomycin, kanamycin, and G418 (Geneticin®)
   4116..4268    +  CDS            ble (fragment): BLE_KLEPN - Experimental evidence at protein level: Swiss-Prot protein existence level 1. Binding protein with a strong affinity to the bleomycin family of antibiotics. Binds to CL990; an antimitotic-antibiotic compound. From Klebsiella pneumoniae.
   4327..4374    +  polyA_signal   HSV TK poly(A) signal: herpes simplex virus thymidine kinase polyadenylation signal (Cole and Stacy, 1985)
   4465..4481    -  polyA_signal   bGH poly(A) signal (fragment): bovine growth hormone polyadenylation signal
   4703..5291    +  rep_origin     ori: high-copy-number ColE1/pMB1/pBR322/pUC origin of replication
   5406..5465    +  enhancer       CMV enhancer (fragment): human cytomegalovirus immediate early enhancer
>Addgene plasmid #126463 | pEGFP-N1 hMOG-alpha1-EGFP | addgene full sequence | sequence record 244968 | Addgene NGS Result
CGTTACATAACTTACGGTAAATGGCCCGCCTGGCTGACCGCCCAACGACCCCCGCCCATTGACGTCAATA
ATGACGTATGTTCCCATAGTAACGCCAATAGGGACTTTCCATTGACGTCAATGGGTGGAGTATTTACGGT
AAACTGCCCACTTGGCAGTACATCAAGTGTATCATATGCCAAGTACGCCCCCTATTGACGTCAATGACGG
TAAATGGCCCGCCTGGCATTATGCCCAGTACATGACCTTATGGGACTTTCCTACTTGGCAGTACATCTAC
GTATTAGTCATCGCTATTACCATGGTGATGCGGTTTTGGCAGTACATCAATGGGCGTGGATAGCGGTTTG
ACTCACGGGGATTTCCAAGTCTCCACCCCATTGACGTCAATGGGAGTTTGTTTTGGCACCAAAATCAACG
GGACTTTCCAAAATGTCGTAACAACTCCGCCCCATTGACGCAAATGGGCGGTAGGCGTGTACGGTGGGAG
GTCTATATAAGCAGAGCTGGTTTAGTGAACCGTCAGATCCGCTAGCGCTACCGGACTCAGATCTCGAGAT
GGCAAGCTTATCAAGACCCTCTCTGCCCAGCTGCCTCTGCTCCTTCCTCCTCCTCCTCCTCCTCCAAGTG
TCTTCCAGCTATGCAGGGCAGTTCAGAGTGATAGGACCAAGACACCCTATCCGGGCTCTGGTCGGGGATG
AAGTGGAATTGCCATGTCGCATATCTCCTGGGAAGAACGCTACAGGCATGGAGGTGGGGTGGTACCGCCC
CCCCTTCTCTAGGGTGGTTCATCTCTACAGAAATGGCAAGGACCAAGATGGAGACCAGGCACCTGAATAT
CGGGGCCGGACAGAGCTGCTGAAAGATGCTATTGGTGAGGGAAAGGTGACTCTCAGGATCCGGAATGTAA
GGTTCTCAGATGAAGGAGGTTTCACCTGCTTCTTCCGAGATCATTCTTACCAAGAGGAGGCAGCAATGGA
ATTGAAAGTAGAAGATCCTTTCTACTGGGTGAGCCCTGGAGTGCTGGTTCTCCTCGCGGTGCTGCCTGTG
CTCCTCCTGCAGATCACTGTTGGCCTCGTCTTCCTCTGCCTGCAGTACAGACTGAGAGGAAAACTTCGAG
CAGAGATAGAGAATCTCCACCGGACTTTTGATCCCCACTTTCTGAGGGTGCCCTGCTGGAAGATAACCCT
GTTTGTAATTGTGCCGGTTCTTGGACCCTTGGTTGCCTTGATCATCTGCTACAACTGGCTACATCGAAGA
CTAGCAGGGCAATTCCTTGAAGAGCTACGAAATCCCTTCCGAATTCTGCAGTCGACGGTACCGCGGGCCC
GGGATCCACCGGTCGCCACCATGGTGAGCAAGGGCGAGGAGCTGTTCACCGGGGTGGTGCCCATCCTGGT
CGAGCTGGACGGCGACGTAAACGGCCACAAGTTCAGCGTGTCCGGCGAGGGCGAGGGCGATGCCACCTAC
GGCAAGCTGACCCTGAAGTTCATCTGCACCACCGGCAAGCTGCCCGTGCCCTGGCCCACCCTCGTGACCA
CCCTGACCTACGGCGTGCAGTGCTTCAGCCGCTACCCCGACCACATGAAGCAGCACGACTTCTTCAAGTC
CGCCATGCCCGAAGGCTACGTCCAGGAGCGCACCATCTTCTTCAAGGACGACGGCAACTACAAGACCCGC
GCCGAGGTGAAGTTCGAGGGCGACACCCTGGTGAACCGCATCGAGCTGAAGGGCATCGACTTCAAGGAGG
ACGGCAACATCCTGGGGCACAAGCTGGAGTACAACTACAACAGCCACAACGTCTATATCATGGCCGACAA
GCAGAAGAACGGCATCAAGGTGAACTTCAAGATCCGCCACAACATCGAGGACGGCAGCGTGCAGCTCGCC
GACCACTACCAGCAGAACACCCCCATCGGCGACGGCCCCGTGCTGCTGCCCGACAACCACTACCTGAGCA
CCCAGTCCGCCCTGAGCAAAGACCCCAACGAGAAGCGCGATCACATGGTCCTGCTGGAGTTCGTGACCGC
CGCCGGGATCACTCTCGGCATGGACGAGCTGTACAAGTAAAGCGGCCGCGACTCTAGATCATAATCAGCC
ATACCACATTTGTAGAGGTTTTACTTGCTTTAAAAAACCTCCCACACCTCCCCCTGAACCTGAAACATAA
AATGAATGCAATTGTTGTTGTTAACTTGTTTATTGCAGCTTATAATGGTTACAAATAAAGCAATAGCATC
ACAAATTTCACAAATAAAGCATTTTTTTCACTGCATTCTAGTTGTGGTTTGTCCAAACTCATCAATGTAT
CTTAAGGCGTAAATTGTAAGCGTTAATATTTTGTTAAAATTCGCGTTAAATTTTTGTTAAATCAGCTCAT
TTTTTAACCAATAGGCCGAAATCGGCAAAATCCCTTATAAATCAAAAGAATAGACCGAGATAGGGT
[37 nt withheld, positions 2447-2483]
AAAGAACGTGGACTCCAACGTCAAAGG
[49 nt withheld, positions 2511-2559]
T
[91 nt withheld, positions 2561-2651]
G
[124 nt withheld, positions 2653-2776]
CAGGTGGCACTTTTCGGGGAAATGTGCGCGGAACCCCTATTTGTTTATTTTTCTAAATACATTCAAATAT
GTATCCGCTCATGAGACAATAACCCTGATAAATGCTTCAATAATATTGAAAAAGGAAGAGTCCTGAGGCG
GAAAGAACCAGCTGTGGAATGTGTGTCAGTTAGGGTGTGGAAAGTCCCCAGGCTCCCCAGCAGGCAGAAG
TATGCAAAGCATGCATCTCAATTAGTCAGCAACCAGGTGTGGAAAGTCCCCAGGCTCCCCAGCAGGCAGA
AGTATGCAAAGCATGCATCTCAATTAGTCAGCAACCATAGTCCCGCCCCTAACTCCGCCCATCCCGCCCC
TAACTCCGCCCAGTTCCGCCCATTCTCCGCCCCATGGCTGACTAATTTTTTTTATTTATGCAGAGGCCGA
GGCCGCCTCGGCCTCTGAGCTATTCCAGAAGTAGTGAGGAGGCTTTTTTGGAGGCCTAGGCTTTTGCAAA
GATCGATCAAGAGACAGGATGAGGATCGTTTCGCATGATTGAACAAGATGGATTGCACGCAGGTTCTCCG
GCCGCTTGGGTGGAGAGGCTATTCGGCTATGACTGGGCACAACAGACAATCGGCTGCTCTGATGCCGCCG
TGTTCCGGCTGTCAGCGCAGGGGCGCCCGGTTCTTTTTGTCAAGACCGACCTGTCCGGTGCCCTGAATGA
ACTGCAAGACGAGGCAGCGCGGCTATCGTGGCTGGCCACGACGGGCGTTCCTTGCGCAGCTGTGCTCGAC
GTTGTCACTGAAGCGGGAAGGGACTGGCTGCTATTGGGCGAAGTGCCGGGGCAGGATCTCCTGTCATCTC
ACCTTGCTCCTGCCGAGAAAGTATCCATCATGGCTGATGCAATGCGGCGGCTGCATACGCTTGATCCGGC
TACCTGCCCATTCGACCACCAAGCGAAACATCGCATCGAGCGAGCACGTACTCGGATGGAAGCCGGTCTT
GTCGATCAGGATGATCTGGACGAAGAGCATCAGGGGCTCGCGCCAGCCGAACTGTTCGCCAGGCTCAAGG
CGAGCATGCCCGACGGCGAGGATCTCGTCGTGACCCATGGCGATGCCTGCTTGCCGAATATCATGGTGGA
AAATGGCCGCTTTTCTGGATTCATCGACTGTGGCCGGCTGGGTGTGGCGGACCGCTATCAGGACATAGCG
TTGGCTACCCGTGATATTGCTGAAGAGCTTGGCGGCGAATGGGCTGACCGCTTCCTCGTGCTTTACGGTA
TCGCCGCTCCCGATTCGCAGCGCATCGCCTTCTATCGCCTTCTTGACGAGTTCTTCTGAGCGGGACTCTG
GGGTTCGAAATGACCGACCAAGCGACGCCCAACCTGCCATCACGAGATTTCGATTCCACCGCCGCCTTCT
ATGAAAGGTTGGGCTTCGGAATCGTTTTCCGGGACGCCGGCTGGATGATCCTCCAGCGCGGGGATCTCAT
GCTGGAGTTCTTCGCCCACCCTAGGGGGAGGCTAACTGAAACACGGAAGGAGACAATACCGGAAGGAACC
CGCGCTATGACGGCAATAAAAAGACAGAATAAAACGCACGGTGTTGGGTCGTTTGTTCATAAACGCGGGG
TTCGGTCCCAGGGCTGGCACTCTGTCGATACCCCACCGAGACCCCATTGGGGCCAATACGCCCGCGTTTC
TTCCTTTTCCCCACCCCACCCCCCAAGTTCGGGTGAAGGCCCAGGGCTCGCAGCCAACGTCGGGGCGGCA
GGCCCTGCCATAGCCTCAGGTTACTCATATATACTTTAGATTGATTTAAAACTTCATTTTTAATTTAAAA
GGATCTAGGTGAAGATCCTTTTTGATAATCTCATGACCAAAATCCCTTAACGTGAGTTTTCGTTCCACTG
AGCGTCAGACCCCGTAGAAAAGATCAAAGGATCTTCTTGAGATCCTTTTTTTCTGCGCGTAATCTGCTGC
TTGCAAACAAAAAAACCACCGCTACCAGCGGTGGTTTGTTTGCCGGATCAAGAGCTACCAACTCTTTTTC
CGAAGGTAACTGGCTTCAGCAGAGCGCAGATACCAAATACTGTTCTTCTAGTGTAGCCGTAGTTAGGCCA
CCACTTCAAGAACTCTGTAGCACCGCCTACATACCTCGCTCTGCTAATCCTGTTACCAGTGGCTGCTGCC
AGTGGCGATAAGTCGTGTCTTACCGGGTTGGACTCAAGACGATAGTTACCGGATAAGGCGCAGCGGTCGG
GCTGAACGGGGGGTTCGTGCACACAGCCCAGCTTGGAGCGAACGACCTACACCGAACTGAGATACCTACA
GCGTGAGCTATGAGAAAGCGCCACGCTTCCCGAAGGGAGAAAGGCGGACAGGTATCCGGTAAGCGGCAGG
GTCGGAACAGGAGAGCGCACGAGGGAGCTTCCAGGGGGAAACGCCTGGTATCTTTATAGTCCTGTCGGGT
TTCGCCACCTCTGACTTGAGCGTCGATTTTTGTGATGCTCGTCAGGGGGGCGGAGCCTATGGAAAAACGC
CAGCAACGCGGCCTTTTTACGGTTCCTGGCCTTTTGCTGGCCTTTTGCTCACATGTTCTTTCCTGCGTTA
TCCCCTGATTCTGTGGATAACCGTATTACCGCCATGCATTAGTTATTAATAGTAATCAATTACGGGGTCA
TTAGTTCATAGCCCATATATGGAGTTCCG
